Addgene plasmid #182000: pcDNA5/FRT/TO_STf
Purpose: CMV overexpression of SNAP-tag fast in mammalian cell lines
Depositing lab: Kai Johnsson. Depositing organization: Max Planck Institute for Medical Research. Publication: Live-Cell Fluorescence Lifetime Multiplexing Using Synthetic Fluorescent Probes. Frei MS, Koch B, Hiblot J, Johnsson K. ACS Chem Biol. 2022 Jun 17;17(6):1321-1327. doi: 10.1021/acschembio.2c00041. Epub 2022 May 18. PubMed 35584304.
Backbone
  Vector backbone: pcDNA5/FRT/TO
  Backbone size w/o insert (bp): 5100
  Vector type: Mammalian Expression
  Selectable markers: Hygromycin
Growth in bacteria
  Bacterial resistance: Ampicillin, 100 μg/mL
  Growth temperature: 37°C
  Growth strain: DH5alpha
  Copy number: High Copy
Gene/Insert
  Gene/Insert name: STf
  Species: Synthetic
  Insert size (bp): 550
  Mutation: Fast mutation on SNAP-tag E30R
  Promoter: CMV
  Cloning method: Gibson Cloning
Terms and licenses: Academic/Nonprofit Terms; Industry Terms: Not Available to Industry
How to cite: pcDNA5/FRT/TO_STf was a gift from Kai Johnsson (Addgene plasmid # 182000 ; http://n2t.net/addgene:182000 ; RRID:Addgene_182000)
