[The description below was written by a language model from this plasmid's Addgene catalogue record and pLannotate feature annotations shown in this document.]
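Description:
pcDNA5/FRT/TO_STf is a mammalian expression plasmid built on the pcDNA5/FRT/TO backbone, carrying a synthetic insert of about 550 bp that encodes SNAP-tag fast (STf), a SNAP-tag variant bearing the E30R "fast" mutation. The full sequenced construct is 5,680 nt. In bacteria it replicates from a high-copy ColE1/pUC-type origin and is selected with ampicillin through the β-lactamase gene and its own promoter. A partial f1 origin and remnants of lac regulatory sequence are also annotated in the backbone.

The STf coding sequence was inserted by Gibson cloning. The annotation software labels it as a fragment of human MGMT, the O6-alkylguanine-DNA alkyltransferase from which SNAP-tag was engineered. It sits downstream of the human CMV immediate-early enhancer and promoter and is followed by the bovine growth hormone polyadenylation signal. Two short tet operator matches lie immediately after the CMV promoter. This fits the "TO" design of the backbone, in which expression is constitutive in ordinary cells but becomes tetracycline-inducible in cells that express the Tet repressor.

Downstream, an FRT site directly precedes a hygromycin resistance gene with an SV40 polyadenylation signal. No complete promoter is annotated in front of that gene. In general, this arrangement allows FLP-mediated integration into a host cell line carrying a genomic FRT site, where the resistance gene is activated on insertion, giving isogenic stable lines selectable with hygromycin.

The stated purpose is CMV-driven overexpression of SNAP-tag fast in mammalian cell lines. The self-labelling tag reacts covalently with synthetic fluorescent substrates, and the associated work concerns live-cell fluorescence lifetime multiplexing with such probes.
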