Features (pLannotate 1.2.2; 21 found; start..end, strand, type, name):
     28..80      -  misc_feature   bom (fragment): basis of mobility region from pBR322
    235..614     +  enhancer       CMV enhancer: human cytomegalovirus immediate early enhancer
    615..818     +  promoter       CMV promoter: human cytomegalovirus (CMV) immediate early promoter
    820..839     +  promoter       PLtetO-1 promoter (fragment): modified phage lambda PL promoter with tet operator sites (Lutz and Bujard, 1997)
    841..860     +  promoter       PLtetO-1 promoter (fragment): modified phage lambda PL promoter with tet operator sites (Lutz and Bujard, 1997)
    868..901     +  promoter       TRE3GV promoter (fragment): 3rd-generation Tet-responsive promoter that can be activated by binding of Tet-On® 3G, optimized for retroviral and lentiviral vectors
   1043..1588    +  CDS            MGMT (fragment): MGMT_HUMAN - Experimental evidence at protein level: Swiss-Prot protein existence level 1. Involved in the cellular defense against the biological effects of O6-methylguanine (O6-MeG) and O4-methylthymine (O4-MeT) in DNA. Repairs the methylated nucleobase in DNA by stoichiometrically transferring the methyl group to a cysteine residue in the enzyme. This is a suicide reaction: the enzyme is irreversibly inactivated. From Homo sapiens (Human).
   1638..1862    +  polyA_signal   bGH poly(A) signal: bovine growth hormone polyadenylation signal
   1866..1887    +  promoter       SV40 promoter (fragment): SV40 enhancer and early promoter
   1908..2141    +  rep_origin     f1 ori (fragment) (sequence partly withheld): f1 bacteriophage origin of replication; arrow indicates direction of (+) strand synthesis
   2146..2193    +  protein_bind   FRT: FLP-mediated recombination occurs in the 8-bp core sequence TCTAGAAA (Turan and Bode, 2011). FLP recombinase from the Saccharomyces cerevisiae 2μ plasmid
   2201..3223    +  CDS            HygR: aminoglycoside phosphotransferase from E. coli; aph(4)-Ia; confers resistance to hygromycin
   3233..3358    +  CDS            ble (fragment): BLE_KLEPN - Experimental evidence at protein level: Swiss-Prot protein existence level 1. Binding protein with a strong affinity to the bleomycin family of antibiotics. Binds to CL990; an antimitotic-antibiotic compound. From Klebsiella pneumoniae.
   3353..3474    +  polyA_signal   SV40 poly(A) signal: SV40 polyadenylation signal
   3547..3563    -  protein_bind   lac operator: The lac repressor binds to the lac operator to inhibit transcription in E. coli. This inhibition can be relieved by adding lactose or isopropyl-β-D-thiogalactopyranoside (IPTG). lac repressor encoded by lacI
   3571..3601    -  promoter       lac promoter: promoter for the E. coli lac operon
   3616..3637    -  protein_bind   CAP binding site: CAP binding activates transcription in the presence of cAMP. E. coli catabolite activator protein
   3650..3742    -  CDS            lacI (fragment): lac repressor; lacI; The lac repressor binds to the lac operator to inhibit transcription in E. coli. This inhibition can be relieved by adding lactose or isopropyl-β-D-thiogalactopyranoside (IPTG).
   3925..4513    -  rep_origin     ori: high-copy-number ColE1/pMB1/pBR322/pUC origin of replication
   4684..5544    -  CDS            AmpR: β-lactamase; bla; confers resistance to ampicillin, carbenicillin, and related antibiotics
   5545..5649    -  promoter       AmpR promoter: bla
>Addgene plasmid #182000 | pcDNA5/FRT/TO_STf | addgene full sequence | sequence record 355918 | Addgene NGS Result
GACGGATCGGGAGATCTCCCGATCCCCTATGGTGCACTCTCAGTACAATCTGCTCTGATGCCGCATAGTT
AAGCCAGTATCTGCTCCCTGCTTGTGTGTTGGAGGTCGCTGAGTAGTGCGCGAGCAAAATTTAAGCTACA
ACAAGGCAAGGCTTGACCGACAATTGCATGAAGAATCTGCTTAGGGTTAGGCGTTTTGCGCTGCTTCGCG
ATGTACGGGCCAGATATACGCGTTGACATTGATTATTGACTAGTTATTAATAGTAATCAATTACGGGGTC
ATTAGTTCATAGCCCATATATGGAGTTCCGCGTTACATAACTTACGGTAAATGGCCCGCCTGGCTGACCG
CCCAACGACCCCCGCCCATTGACGTCAATAATGACGTATGTTCCCATAGTAACGCCAATAGGGACTTTCC
ATTGACGTCAATGGGTGGAGTATTTACGGTAAACTGCCCACTTGGCAGTACATCAAGTGTATCATATGCC
AAGTACGCCCCCTATTGACGTCAATGACGGTAAATGGCCCGCCTGGCATTATGCCCAGTACATGACCTTA
TGGGACTTTCCTACTTGGCAGTACATCTACGTATTAGTCATCGCTATTACCATGGTGATGCGGTTTTGGC
AGTACATCAATGGGCGTGGATAGCGGTTTGACTCACGGGGATTTCCAAGTCTCCACCCCATTGACGTCAA
TGGGAGTTTGTTTTGGCACCAAAATCAACGGGACTTTCCAAAATGTCGTAACAACTCCGCCCCATTGACG
CAAATGGGCGGTAGGCGTGTACGGTGGGAGGTCTATATAAGCAGAGCTCTCCCTATCAGTGATAGAGATC
TCCCTATCAGTGATAGAGATCGTCGACGAGCTCGTTTAGTGAACCGTCAGATCGCCTGGAGACGCCATCC
ACGCTGTTTTGACCTCCATAGAAGACACCGGGACCGATCCAGCCTCCGGACTCTAGCGTTTAAACTTAAG
CTTGGTACCGAGCTCGGATCCACTAGTCCAGTGTGGTGGAATTCTGCAGATATCCAGCAACCATGGATAA
AGACTGCGAAATGAAACGCACTACCCTGGACAGCCCGCTGGGTAAACTGGAACTGAGCGGTTGCGAGCAG
GGCCTGCACCGCATCATTTTCCTGGGCAAAGGTACGAGCGCTGCGGATGCGGTCGAAGTACCGGCTCCGG
CTGCGGTTCTGGGTGGCCCGGAGCCGCTGATGCAGGCTACCGCATGGCTGAACGCATATTTTCACCAGCC
AGAGGCGATTGAAGAGTTCCCTGTACCGGCCCTGCATCACCCGGTATTTCAGCAGGAATCCTTTACCCGT
CAGGTACTGTGGAAACTGCTGAAAGTAGTGAAATTCGGCGAGGTGATCTCCTATTCCCATCTGGCGGCGC
TGGCTGGCAACCCAGCGGCAACTGCGGCGGTGAAAACCGCTCTGTCTGGTAATCCGGTGCCAATTCTGAT
CCCGTGCCACCGTGTGGTTCAGGGCGACCTGGACGTAGGTGGCTACGAAGGCGGCCTGGCTGTGAAAGAA
TGGCTGCTGGCGCACGAAGGTCACCGTCTGGGTAAACCAGGCCTGGGCTAACCGCTCGAGTCTAGAGGGC
CCGTTTAAACCCGCTGATCAGCCTCGACTGTGCCTTCTAGTTGCCAGCCATCTGTTGTTTGCCCCTCCCC
CGTGCCTTCCTTGACCCTGGAAGGTGCCACTCCCACTGTCCTTTCCTAATAAAATGAGGAAATTGCATCG
CATTGTCTGAGTAGGTGTCATTCTATTCTGGGGGGTGGGGTGGGGCAGGACAGCAAGGGGGAGGATTGGG
AAGACAATAGCAGGCATGCTGGGGATGCGGTGGGCTCTATGGCTTCTGAGGCGGAAAGAACCAGCTGGGG
CTCTAGGGGGTATCCCC
[124 nt withheld, positions 1908-2031]
C
[91 nt withheld, positions 2033-2123]
AGGGTGATGGTTCACGTACCTAGAAGTTCCTATTCCGAAGTTCCTATTCTCTAGAAAGTATAGGAACTTC
CTTGGCCAAAAAGCCTGAACTCACCGCGACGTCTGTCGAGAAGTTTCTGATCGAAAAGTTCGACAGCGTC
TCCGACCTGATGCAGCTCTCGGAGGGCGAAGAATCTCGTGCTTTCAGCTTCGATGTAGGAGGGCGTGGAT
ATGTCCTGCGGGTAAATAGCTGCGCCGATGGTTTCTACAAAGATCGTTATGTTTATCGGCACTTTGCATC
GGCCGCGCTCCCGATTCCGGAAGTGCTTGACATTGGGGAATTCAGCGAGAGCCTGACCTATTGCATCTCC
CGCCGTGCACAGGGTGTCACGTTGCAAGACCTGCCTGAAACCGAACTGCCCGCTGTTCTGCAGCCGGTCG
CGGAGGCCATGGATGCGATCGCTGCGGCCGATCTTAGCCAGACGAGCGGGTTCGGCCCATTCGGACCGCA
AGGAATCGGTCAATACACTACATGGCGTGATTTCATATGCGCGATTGCTGATCCCCATGTGTATCACTGG
CAAACTGTGATGGACGACACCGTCAGTGCGTCCGTCGCGCAGGCTCTCGATGAGCTGATGCTTTGGGCCG
AGGACTGCCCCGAAGTCCGGCACCTCGTGCACGCGGATTTCGGCTCCAACAATGTCCTGACGGACAATGG
CCGCATAACAGCGGTCATTGACTGGAGCGAGGCGATGTTCGGGGATTCCCAATACGAGGTCGCCAACATC
TTCTTCTGGAGGCCGTGGTTGGCTTGTATGGAGCAGCAGACGCGCTACTTCGAGCGGAGGCATCCGGAGC
TTGCAGGATCGCCGCGGCTCCGGGCGTATATGCTCCGCATTGGTCTTGACCAACTCTATCAGAGCTTGGT
TGACGGCAATTTCGATGATGCAGCTTGGGCGCAGGGTCGATGCGACGCAATCGTCCGATCCGGAGCCGGG
ACTGTCGGGCGTACACAAATCGCCCGCAGAAGCGCGGCCGTCTGGACCGATGGCTGTGTAGAAGTACTCG
CCGATAGTGGAAACCGACGCCCCAGCACTCGTCCGAGGGCAAAGGAATAGCACGTACTACGAGATTTCGA
TTCCACCGCCGCCTTCTATGAAAGGTTGGGCTTCGGAATCGTTTTCCGGGACGCCGGCTGGATGATCCTC
CAGCGCGGGGATCTCATGCTGGAGTTCTTCGCCCACCCCAACTTGTTTATTGCAGCTTATAATGGTTACA
AATAAAGCAATAGCATCACAAATTTCACAAATAAAGCATTTTTTTCACTGCATTCTAGTTGTGGTTTGTC
CAAACTCATCAATGTATCTTATCATGTCTGTATACCGTCGACCTCTAGCTAGAGCTTGGCGTAATCATGG
TCATAGCTGTTTCCTGTGTGAAATTGTTATCCGCTCACAATTCCACACAACATACGAGCCGGAAGCATAA
AGTGTAAAGCCTGGGGTGCCTAATGAGTGAGCTAACTCACATTAATTGCGTTGCGCTCACTGCCCGCTTT
CCAGTCGGGAAACCTGTCGTGCCAGCTGCATTAATGAATCGGCCAACGCGCGGGGAGAGGCGGTTTGCGT
ATTGGGCGCTCTTCCGCTTCCTCGCTCACTGACTCGCTGCGCTCGGTCGTTCGGCTGCGGCGAGCGGTAT
CAGCTCACTCAAAGGCGGTAATACGGTTATCCACAGAATCAGGGGATAACGCAGGAAAGAACATGTGAGC
AAAAGGCCAGCAAAAGGCCAGGAACCGTAAAAAGGCCGCGTTGCTGGCGTTTTTCCATAGGCTCCGCCCC
CCTGACGAGCATCACAAAAATCGACGCTCAAGTCAGAGGTGGCGAAACCCGACAGGACTATAAAGATACC
AGGCGTTTCCCCCTGGAAGCTCCCTCGTGCGCTCTCCTGTTCCGACCCTGCCGCTTACCGGATACCTGTC
CGCCTTTCTCCCTTCGGGAAGCGTGGCGCTTTCTCATAGCTCACGCTGTAGGTATCTCAGTTCGGTGTAG
GTCGTTCGCTCCAAGCTGGGCTGTGTGCACGAACCCCCCGTTCAGCCCGACCGCTGCGCCTTATCCGGTA
ACTATCGTCTTGAGTCCAACCCGGTAAGACACGACTTATCGCCACTGGCAGCAGCCACTGGTAACAGGAT
TAGCAGAGCGAGGTATGTAGGCGGTGCTACAGAGTTCTTGAAGTGGTGGCCTAACTACGGCTACACTAGA
AGAACAGTATTTGGTATCTGCGCTCTGCTGAAGCCAGTTACCTTCGGAAAAAGAGTTGGTAGCTCTTGAT
CCGGCAAACAAACCACCGCTGGTAGCGGTGGTTTTTTTGTTTGCAAGCAGCAGATTACGCGCAGAAAAAA
AGGATCTCAAGAAGATCCTTTGATCTTTTCTACGGGGTCTGACGCTCAGTGGAACGAAAACTCACGTTAA
GGGATTTTGGTCATGAGATTATCAAAAAGGATCTTCACCTAGATCCTTTTAAATTAAAAATGAAGTTTTA
AATCAATCTAAAGTATATATGAGTAAACTTGGTCTGACAGTTACCAATGCTTAATCAGTGAGGCACCTAT
CTCAGCGATCTGTCTATTTCGTTCATCCATAGTTGCCTGACTCCCCGTCGTGTAGATAACTACGATACGG
GAGGGCTTACCATCTGGCCCCAGTGCTGCAATGATACCGCGAGACCCACGCTCACCGGCTCCAGATTTAT
CAGCAATAAACCAGCCAGCCGGAAGGGCCGAGCGCAGAAGTGGTCCTGCAACTTTATCCGCCTCCATCCA
GTCTATTAATTGTTGCCGGGAAGCTAGAGTAAGTAGTTCGCCAGTTAATAGTTTGCGCAACGTTGTTGCC
ATTGCTACAGGCATCGTGGTGTCACGCTCGTCGTTTGGTATGGCTTCATTCAGCTCCGGTTCCCAACGAT
CAAGGCGAGTTACATGATCCCCCATGTTGTGCAAAAAAGCGGTTAGCTCCTTCGGTCCTCCGATCGTTGT
CAGAAGTAAGTTGGCCGCAGTGTTATCACTCATGGTTATGGCAGCACTGCATAATTCTCTTACTGTCATG
CCATCCGTAAGATGCTTTTCTGTGACTGGTGAGTACTCAACCAAGTCATTCTGAGAATAGTGTATGCGGC
GACCGAGTTGCTCTTGCCCGGCGTCAATACGGGATAATACCGCGCCACATAGCAGAACTTTAAAAGTGCT
CATCATTGGAAAACGTTCTTCGGGGCGAAAACTCTCAAGGATCTTACCGCTGTTGAGATCCAGTTCGATG
TAACCCACTCGTGCACCCAACTGATCTTCAGCATCTTTTACTTTCACCAGCGTTTCTGGGTGAGCAAAAA
CAGGAAGGCAAAATGCCGCAAAAAAGGGAATAAGGGCGACACGGAAATGTTGAATACTCATACTCTTCCT
TTTTCAATATTATTGAAGCATTTATCAGGGTTATTGTCTCATGAGCGGATACATATTTGAATGTATTTAG
AAAAATAAACAAATAGGGGTTCCGCGCACATTTCCCCGAAAAGTGCCACCTGACGTC
